Addgene plasmid #15651: HybridA-IRES-tauLacZ LNL TV
Depositing lab: Peter Mombaerts. Depositing organization: Rockefeller University. Publication: A contextual model for axonal sorting into glomeruli in the mouse olfactory system. Feinstein P, Mombaerts P. Cell. 2004 Jun 11. 117(6):817-31. 10.1016/j.cell.2004.05.011 PubMed 15186781.
Backbone
  Vector backbone: pBS
  Backbone size w/o insert (bp): 3000
  Vector type: high copy number
Growth in bacteria
  Bacterial resistance: Ampicillin, 100 μg/mL
  Growth temperature: 37°C
  Growth strain: DH5alpha
  Copy number: High Copy
Gene/Insert
  Gene/Insert name: HybridA-IRES-tauLacZ LNL TV
  Species: M. musculus (mouse)
  Insert size (bp): 16000
  Cloning method: Restriction Enzyme
  Sequencing primers: 5′ M13; 3′ reverse
Terms and licenses: Academic/Nonprofit Terms; Industry Terms: Not Available to Industry
Depositor comments: The mouse strain that was derived from this plasmid is available from The Jackson Laboratory: http://jaxmice.jax.org/strain/006630.html
How to cite: HybridA-IRES-tauLacZ LNL TV was a gift from Peter Mombaerts (Addgene plasmid # 15651 ; http://n2t.net/addgene:15651 ; RRID:Addgene_15651)
