[The description below was written by a language model from this plasmid's Addgene catalogue record.]
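Description:
HybridA-IRES-tauLacZ LNL TV is a mouse gene-targeting vector ("TV") built in the high-copy pBS (pBluescript-type) cloning backbone. It is propagated in E. coli under ampicillin selection. A backbone of about 3 kb carries a large insert of roughly 16 kb of mouse-derived sequence, which was assembled by restriction enzyme cloning. No feature table is provided, so the layout of the insert can only be inferred from the construct name and the associated catalogue fields.

The name indicates a coding sequence called "HybridA" followed by an IRES-tauLacZ cassette. An internal ribosome entry site allows a second protein to be translated from the same transcript. Here that protein is a fusion of the microtubule-associated protein tau to β-galactosidase, a reporter that is carried into axons and so stains the projections of expressing neurons. "LNL" most likely denotes a loxP-flanked neo selection cassette, which would permit drug selection of targeted embryonic stem cells and later removal by Cre recombinase, although the record does not spell this out. The record also does not define what HybridA is, which locus is targeted, the extent of the homology arms, or the promoter. In a knock-in design of this kind, expression would normally come from the endogenous locus.

The associated publication concerns axonal sorting into glomeruli in the mouse olfactory system, which fits the use of this vector to label a defined population of olfactory sensory neurons and trace their axons. The depositor notes that a mouse strain derived from this plasmid is available from a public repository.
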