>Addgene plasmid #15651 | HybridA-IRES-tauLacZ LNL TV | addgene partial sequence | sequence record 22112 | 15651 with M13F
ATAGTAACAGAACAGAAAACTGAAACGCGAATTTAGCCATCTGATATTTGACAAAAAGGTTAAACATATG
CACTGGTATAAAGACAAACTCTTCTACCTATTGTGCTGGTAAAACTGGATGTCCACGTGCAGAAGAATAA
AAATAGTCCCACATCTATTATTTGGTACAACACTTCCAAATGGATCACAACCTTCCATTGGGCACCGTTA
CATGCTAATGCCACTTGAAGAGTACACTGGCAGTCCCCTCTAAGATAGAGATGTAGTAAAAGACTTTCCG
AGAAAGACTCCATTTG
